Addgene plasmid #51257: pEF5/FRT/DEST-3xHA/mGli2 Pc-gA/P1-6A
Purpose: Encodes N-3xHA-TEV-mouseGli2-C; amino acids 216,220,224,230,248,789,805,817,848,923,956 mutated to Ala
Depositing lab: Rajat Rohatgi. Depositing organization: Stanford University. Publication: Gli Protein Activity Is Controlled by Multisite Phosphorylation in Vertebrate Hedgehog Signaling. Niewiadomski P, Kong JH, Ahrends R, Ma Y, Humke EW, Khan S, Teruel MN, Novitch BG, Rohatgi R. Cell Rep. 2013 Dec 24. pii: S2211-1247(13)00733-X. doi: 10.1016/j.celrep.2013.12.003. PubMed 24373970.
Backbone
  Vector backbone: pEF5-FRT-DEST
  Backbone manufacturer: Invitrogen
  Vector type: Mammalian Expression ; Flpin system
  Selectable markers: Hygromycin
Growth in bacteria
  Bacterial resistance: Ampicillin, 100 μg/mL
  Growth temperature: 37°C
  Growth strain: DH5alpha
  Copy number: High Copy
Gene/Insert
  Gene/Insert name: Gli2
  Species: M. musculus (mouse)
  Mutation: amino acids 216,220,224,230,248,789,805,817,848,923,956 mutated to Ala
  Entrez Gene: Gli2
  Promoter: EF1a
  Tag / fusion protein: 3xHA-TEV (N terminal on insert)
  Cloning method: Gateway Cloning
  Sequencing primers: 5′ T7
Terms and licenses: Academic/Nonprofit Terms; Industry Terms: Not Available to Industry
How to cite: pEF5/FRT/DEST-3xHA/mGli2 Pc-gA/P1-6A was a gift from Rajat Rohatgi (Addgene plasmid # 51257 ; http://n2t.net/addgene:51257 ; RRID:Addgene_51257)
