[The description below was written by a language model from this plasmid's Addgene catalogue record.]
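Description:
pEF5/FRT/DEST-3xHA/mGli2 Pc-gA/P1-6A is a mammalian expression plasmid built on the Invitrogen pEF5-FRT-DEST backbone, a Gateway destination vector designed for the Flp-In system. It is maintained in bacteria as a high-copy plasmid under ampicillin selection. The FRT site carried by this type of backbone allows Flp recombinase to integrate the plasmid into a matching FRT site already present in the genome of a Flp-In host cell line. Hygromycin selection then recovers stable integrants, so that different constructs can be compared from the same single-copy genomic locus. No feature table accompanies the record, so details such as the origin of replication and polyadenylation signal are not documented here.

The insert, introduced by Gateway recombination, is mouse Gli2, a transcription factor of the Hedgehog signalling pathway, expressed from the EF1a promoter. The protein carries an N-terminal triple HA epitope tag followed by a TEV protease cleavage site, which allows immunodetection or immunoprecipitation and, in principle, proteolytic removal of the tag. Eleven residues (216, 220, 224, 230, 248, 789, 805, 817, 848, 923 and 956) are changed to alanine. The construct name suggests that these correspond to two clusters, designated Pc-g and P1-6, mutated together. The associated publication concerns control of Gli protein activity by multisite phosphorylation, so the alanine substitutions presumably serve to block phosphorylation at these positions. The plasmid is thus suited to generating isogenic stable cell lines that express a non-phosphorylatable Gli2 variant, for studying how phosphorylation regulates Gli2 in vertebrate Hedgehog signalling.
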