>Addgene plasmid #51257 | pEF5/FRT/DEST-3xHA/mGli2 Pc-gA/P1-6A | addgene partial sequence | sequence record 79311 | T7 5'-TAATACGACTCACTATAGGG-3'
CGAGCTCGGATCCACTAGTCCAGTGTGGTGGAATTCTGCAGATATCAACAAGTTTGTACAAAAAAGCAGG
CTGGCGCCGGAACCAATTCAGTCGACATGTACCCATACGATGTTCCAGATTACGCTTATCCTTATGACGT
ACCTGACTATGCATACCCTTATGATGTACCAGACTACGCTGGCGCGGTACCAAGCGGAGGAAGCGAGAAT
CTTTATTTTCAGGGCACTGGAGGAACGAGTCGACAAATGGAGACTTCTGCCCCAGCCCCTGCACTGGAGA
AGAAAGAAGCCAAGAGTGGTCTCTTGGAGGACAGCAGCTTCCCCGACCCAGGGAAAAAGGCCTGTCCTCT
GGCGGTGGCCGCAGCTGTAGCCGCCCACGGAGTTCCTCAGCAGCTCCTGCCGGCTTTCCACGCGCCTTTG
CCGATTGACATGAGACACCAGGAGGGAAGGTACCATTATGACCCTCACTCTGTCCACAGTGTACACGGGC
CTCCCACCCTAAGTGGCAGCCCTGTCATCTCAGATATCTCCTTGATACGACTTTCTCCACACCCTGCTGG
CCCTGGAGAGTCACCCTTCAGCGCCCACCACCCCTACGTGAACCCCCATATGGAGCACTACCTCCGGTCT
GTGCACAGCAGCCCCACACTCTCAATGATCTCTGCCGCCAGGGGCCTCAGCCCTGCTGATGTGGCCCACG
AACATCTGAAAGAGAGGGGACTCTTTAGCCTCGCAGCCCCAGGCACCAACCCTTCAGACTATTACCACCA
GATGACCCTCATGGCAAGCCACCCCACCCCTTATGGGGACCTTCTAATGCAGAGCGGGGGTGCTGCTAGC
GCACCCCATCTCCATGA
