>Addgene plasmid #51257 | pEF5/FRT/DEST-3xHA/mGli2 Pc-gA/P1-6A | addgene partial sequence | sequence record 80049 | mGli2-F2 5'-TCTGTCCTGGAAAACTTCAACA-3'
TGCTGCCCAGCCAGCGGCTACCAGAGCTGACCGAAGTGACGATGCTGAGCCAGCTGCAGGAACGAAGAGA
CGCCTCCACCAGCACCATGAGCTCGGCCTACACTGTGAGCCGCCGCTCCGCTGGCATCTCCCCATACTTC
TCTAGCCGTCGCTCCGCCGAGGCTTCGCCTCTCGGTGGCCTACGCCCGCACAACGCCAGCTCAGCAGACT
CCTATGACCCCATCTCCACAGATGCCTCTCGGCGCTCCGCTGAAGCCAGCCAGTGCAGTGGCGGTGGCCC
AGGGCTGCTCAACCTCACACCTGCGCAGCAGTACAACCTGCGTGCCAAGTACGCAGCGGCCACAGGTGGA
CCACCGCCCACGCCACTGCCGGGCCTCGATCGTGTAAGCCTTCGTACCCGCCTGGCCTTGCTGGATGCTC
CTGAGCGTGCACTTCCTGGTGCCTGCCCACATCCACTGGGGCCACGGCGTGGCGCCGATGGGCCTACCTA
TAGCCATGGTCATGGCCATGGCTACGCAGGTGCGGCTCCAGCATTCCCCCACGAGGGGCCAAACAGCAGC
ACACGGCGGGCCGCCGACCCTGTGCGGCGCCCTGACCCCCTTATTCTGCCTCGAGTGCAACGTTTCCACA
GTACCCACAACATGAATCCAGGTTCACTGCCACCCTGCGCTGATCGGCGTGGCCTGCACGTACAGAGCCA
CCCCAGCGTAGACAGCAACCTGACCCGCAACGCCTACTCTCCCAGACCCCCTAGCATCAATGAGAACGTG
GTGATGGAGGCCGTGGCTGCTGGGGTAGACGGCCCAGGGCTAGAGTGCGACCTGGGGCTGGTGGAGGATG
AGCTGGTGCTGCCAGATGATGTGGTACAGTACATCAAG
