>Addgene plasmid #51257 | pEF5/FRT/DEST-3xHA/mGli2 Pc-gA/P1-6A | addgene partial sequence | sequence record 80055 | mGli2-F1
GCTGCCCAGCCAGCGGCTACCAGAGCTGACCGAAGTGACGATGCTGAGCCAGCTGCAGGAACGAAGAGAC
GCCTCCACCAGCACCATGAGCTCGGCCTACACTGTGAGCCGCCGCTCCGCTGGCATCTCCCCATACTTCT
CTAGCCGTCGCTCCGCCGAGGCTTCGCCTCTCGGTGGCCTACGCCCGCACAACGCCAGCTCAGCAGACTC
CTATGACCCCATCTCCACAGATGCCTCTCGGCGCTCCGCTGAAGCCAGCCAGTGCAGTGGCGGTGGCCCA
GGGCTGCTCAACCTCACACCTGCGCAGCAGTACAACCTGCGTGCCAAGTACGCAGCGGCCACAGGTGGAC
CACCGCCCACGCCACTGCCGGGCCTCGATCGTGTAAGCCTTCGTACCCGCCTGGCCTTGCTGGATGCTCC
TGAGCGTGCACTTCCTGGTGCCTGCCCACATCCACTGGGGCCACGGCGTGGCGCCGATGGGCCTACCTAT
AGCCATGGTCATGGCCATGGCTACGCAGGTGCGGCTCCAGCATTCCCCCACGAGGGGCCAAACAGCAGCA
CACGGCGGGCCGCCGACCCTGTGCGGCGCCCTGACCCCCTTATTCTGCCTCGAGTGCAACGTTTCCACAG
TACCCACAACATGAATCCAGGTTCACTGCCACCCTGCGCTGATCGGCGTGGCCTGCACGTACAGAGCCAC
CCCAGCGTAGACAGCAACCTGACCCGCAACGCCTACTCTCCCAGACCCCCTAGCATCAATGAGAACGTGG
TGATGGAGGCCGTGGCTGCTGGGGTAGACGGCCCAGGGCTAGAGTGCGACCTGGGGCTGGTGGAGGATGA
GCTGGTGCTGCCAGATGATGTGGTACAGTACATCAAGG
